Addgene plasmid #32061: pDAI-SceI
Purpose: Construction of unmarked gene deletions. Broad host range replicative plasmid expressing the I-SceI homing endonuclease
Depositing lab: Miguel Valvano. Depositing organization: University of Western Ontario. Publication: A system for the construction of targeted unmarked gene deletions in the genus Burkholderia. Flannagan RS, Linn T, Valvano MA. Environ Microbiol. 2008 Jun;10(6):1652-60. Epub 2008 Mar 13. 10.1111/j.1462-2920.2008.01576.x PubMed 18341581.
Backbone
  Vector backbone: pDA17 (Broad host range plasmid recovered form Bordetella bronchiseptica)
  Backbone manufacturer: Daniel Aubert
  Backbone size w/o insert (bp): 7360
  Total vector size (bp): 8031
  Vector type: Bacterial Expression
Growth in bacteria
  Bacterial resistance: Tetracycline, 10 μg/mL
  Growth temperature: 37°C
  Growth strain: DH5alpha
  Copy number: Low Copy
Gene/Insert
  Gene/Insert name: I-SceI nuclease
  Promoter: Pdhfr
  Cloning method: Restriction Enzyme; 5′ cloning site NdeI (not destroyed); 3′ cloning site XbaI (not destroyed)
  Sequencing primers: 5′ pBRrevBam; 3′ pBAD Reverse
Terms and licenses: Academic/Nonprofit Terms; Industry Terms: Not Available to Industry
How to cite: pDAI-SceI was a gift from Miguel Valvano (Addgene plasmid # 32061 ; http://n2t.net/addgene:32061 ; RRID:Addgene_32061)
