[The description below was written by a language model from this plasmid's Addgene catalogue record and pLannotate feature annotations shown in this document.]
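Description:
pDAI-SceI is a low-copy, broad-host-range bacterial expression plasmid built on the pDA17 backbone, which derives from the pBBR1 replicon originally recovered from Bordetella bronchiseptica. The feature table shows the pBBR1 oriV together with its cognate Rep protein gene, the pair that allows autonomous replication in a wide range of Gram-negative bacteria as well as in E. coli cloning strains. Selection is by tetracycline, provided by a complete tetA efflux gene with its divergently arranged tetR regulator. Several short fragments of other markers (kanamycin, chloramphenicol with a cat promoter, trimethoprim and a Tn903 transposase remnant) are also annotated. These appear to be non-functional leftovers from earlier steps in the backbone's construction rather than usable markers.

The payload is the coding sequence for I-SceI, the Saccharomyces cerevisiae mitochondrial intron-homing endonuclease that cuts a long 18 bp recognition site normally absent from bacterial genomes. It was cloned between NdeI and XbaI sites and, according to the catalogue record, is driven by the Pdhfr promoter. The annotation places a class 1 integron Pc promoter and associated leader sequence upstream of the gene on the circular map, next to a dhfr fragment. A partial FLAG-type epitope match lies just after the open reading frame, followed by the rrnB T1 and T2 terminators.

The plasmid serves as the second-step tool in a system for making targeted unmarked gene deletions, developed for the genus Burkholderia. In methods of this kind, a suicide vector carrying an I-SceI site is first integrated into the chromosome. Introducing pDAI-SceI then creates a double-strand break there, stimulating a second recombination event that yields either the deletion or the wild-type allele.
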