Features (pLannotate 1.2.2; 20 found; start..end, strand, type, name):
      7..699     +  CDS            SCEI: SCE1_YEAST - Also known as OMEGA, SECY. Experimental evidence at protein level: Swiss-Prot protein existence level 1. Mitochondrial DNA endonuclease involved in intron homing. It introduces a specific double-strand break in the DNA of the 21S rRNA gene and thus mediates the insertion of an intron, containing its own coding sequence (group I intron), into an intronless gene. Specifically recognizes and cleaves the sequence 5'-TAGGGATAACAGGGTAAT-3'. From Saccharomyces cerevisiae (strain ATCC 204508 / S288c) (Baker's yeast).
    709..725     +  CDS            5xFLAG (fragment): five tandem FLAG® epitope tags
    739..760     +  misc_feature   MCS (fragment): pUC18/19 multiple cloning site
    844..959     +  ncRNA          5S rRNA: Accession: RF00001 - 5S ribosomal RNA
    963..1049    +  terminator     rrnB T1 terminator: Escherichia coli rrnB; transcription terminator T1 from the E. coli rrnB gene
   1141..1168    +  terminator     rrnB T2 terminator: transcription terminator T2 from the E. coli rrnB gene
   1335..1481    -  CDS            TRA2_ECOLX (fragment): Protein predicted: Swiss-Prot protein existence level 4. Required for transposition of transposon Tn903. From Escherichia coli.
   1622..1887    -  CDS            KanR (fragment): aminoglycoside phosphotransferase; aph(3')-Ia; confers resistance to kanamycin
   1887..2021    -  CDS            CmR (fragment): chloramphenicol acetyltransferase; cat; confers resistance to chloramphenicol
   2022..2124    -  promoter       cat promoter: promoter of the E. coli cat gene encoding chloramphenicol acetyltransferase
   3517..4288    +  rep_origin     pBBR1 oriV: replication origin of the broad-host-range plasmid pBBR1 from Bordetella bronchiseptica; requires the pBBR1 Rep protein for replication
   4289..4951    +  CDS            pBBR1 Rep: replication protein for the broad-host-range plasmid pBBR1 from Bordetella bronchiseptica
   5012..5081    +  CDS            TcR (fragment): tetracycline efflux protein; tet; confers resistance to tetracycline
   5433..5462    -  CDS            CmR (fragment): chloramphenicol acetyltransferase; cat; confers resistance to chloramphenicol
   5479..6678    -  CDS            TcR: tetracycline efflux protein; tetA; confers resistance to tetracycline
   6784..7434    +  CDS            TetR: tetracycline resistance regulatory protein; tetR
   7489..7511    +  CDS            TpR (fragment): E. coli plasmid-associated dihydrofolate reductase; dhfrIIb from plasmid R388; confers resistance to trimethoprim
   7529..7616    -  CDS            TcR (fragment): tetracycline efflux protein; tet; confers resistance to tetracycline
   7673..7701    +  promoter       Pc promoter: intI1 (promoter lies within the coding sequence); class 1 integron promoter
   7877..7943    +  ncRNA          AAC AAD leader (fragment): Accession: RF02912 - putative aminoglycoside riboswitch / attI site
>Addgene plasmid #32061 | pDAI-SceI | addgene full sequence | sequence record 224239 | Addgene NGS Result
ATGCATCAAAAAAACCAGGTAATGAACCTGGGTCCGAACTCTAAACTGCTGAAAGAATACAAATCCCAGC
TGATCGAACTGAACATCGAACAGTTCGAAGCAGGTATCGGTCTGATCCTGGGTGATGCTTACATCCGTTC
TCGTGATGAAGGTAAAACCTACTGTATGCAGTTCGAGTGGAAAAACAAAGCATACATGGACCACGTATGT
CTGCTGTACGATCAGTGGGTACTGTCCCCGCCGCACAAAAAAGAACGTGTTAACCACCTGGGTAACCTGG
TAATCACCTGGGGCGCCCAGACTTTCAAACACCAAGCTTTCAACAAACTGGCTAACCTGTTCATCGTTAA
CAACAAAAAAACCATCCCGAACAACCTGGTTGAAAACTACCTGACCCCGATGTCTCTGGCATACTGGTTC
ATGGATGATGGTGGTAAATGGGATTACAACAAAAACTCTACCAACAAATCGATCGTACTGAACACCCAGT
CTTTCACTTTCGAAGAAGTAGAATACCTGGTTAAGGGTCTGCGTAACAAATTCCAACTGAACTGTTACGT
AAAAATCAACAAAAACAAACCGATCATCTACATCGATTCTATGTCTTACCTGATCTTCTACAACCTGATC
AAACCGTACCTGATCCCGCAGATGATGTACAAACTGCCGAACACTATCTCCTCCGAAACTTTCCTGAAAT
AATCTAGAGACTACAAGGACGACGACGACGACAAGTGACGACCTGCAGGCATGCAAGCTTGGCTGTTTTG
GCGGATGAGAGAAGATTTTCAGCCTGATACAGATTAAATCAGAACGCAGAAGCGGTCTGATAAAACAGAA
TTTGCCTGGCGGCAGTAGCGCGGTGGTCCCACCTGACCCCATGCCGAACTCAGAAGTGAAACGCCGTAGC
GCCGATGGTAGTGTGGGGTCTCCCCATGCGAGAGTAGGGAACTGCCAGGCATCAAATAAAACGAAAGGCT
CAGTCGAAAGACTGGGCCTTTCGTTTTATCTGTTGTTTGTCGGTGAACGCTCTCCTGAGTAGGACAAATC
CGCCGGGAGCGGATTTGAACGCTGCGAAGCAACGGCCCGGAGGGTGGCGGGCAGGACGCCCGCCATAAAC
TGCCAGGCATCAAATTAAGCAGAAGGCCATCCTGACGGATGGCCTTTTTGCGTTTCTACAAACTCTTCCA
CTCACTACACAGAGCCATTTAAACAACATCCCCTCCCCCTTTCCACCGCGTCAGACGCCCGTAGCAGCCC
GCTACGGGCTTTTTCATGCCCTGCCCTAGCGTCCAAGCCTCACGGCCGCGCTCGGCCTCTCTGGCGGCCT
TCTGGCGCTGAGGTCTGCCTCGTGAAGAAGGTGTTGCTGACTCATACCAGGCCTGAATCGCCCCATCATC
CAGCCAGAAAGTGAGGGAGCCACGGTTGATGAGAGCTTTGTTGTAGGTGGACCAGTTGGTGATTTTGAAC
TTTTGCTTTGCCACGGAACGGTCTGCGTTGTCGGGAAGATGCGTGATCTGATCCTTCAACTCAGCAAAAG
TTCGATTTATTCAACAAAGCCGCCGTCCCGTCAAGTCAGCGTAATGCTCTGCCAGTGTTACAACCAATTA
ACCAATTCTGATTAGAAAAACTCATCGAGCATCAAATGAAACTGCAATTTATTCATATCAGGATTATCAA
TACCGTATTTTTGAAAAAGCCGTTTCTGTAATGAAGGAGAAAACTCACCGAGGCAGTTCCATAGGATGGC
AAGATCCTGGTATCGGTCTGCGATTCCGACTCGTCCAACATCAATACAACCTATTAATTTCCCCTCGTCA
AAAATAAGGTTATCAAGTGAGAAATCACCATGAGTGACGACTGAATCCGGTGAGAATGGCAAAAGCTAAA
AAGGCCGTAATATCCAGCTGAACGGTCTGGTTATAGGTACATTGAGCAACTGACTGAAATGCCTCAAAAT
GTTCTTTACGATGCCATTGGGATATATCAACGGTGGTATATCCAGTGATTTTTTTCTCCATTTTAGCTTC
CTTAGCTCCTGAAAATCTCGATAACTCAAAAAATACGCCCGGTAGTGATCTTATTTCATTATGGTGAAAG
TTGGAACCTCTTACGTGCCGATCAACGTCTCATTTTCGCCAAAAGTTGGCCCAGGGCTTCCCGGTATCAA
CAGGGACACCAGGATTTATTTATTCTGCGAAGTGATCTTCCGTCACAGGTATTTATTCGAAGACGAAAGG
GCCTCGTGATACGCCTATTTTTATAGGTTAATGTCATGATAATAATGGTTTCTTAGACGTCAGGTGGCAC
TTTTCGGGGAAATGTGCGCGCCCGCGTTCCTGCTGGCGCTGGGCCTGTTTCTGGCGCTGGACTTCCCGCT
GTTCCGTCAGCAGCTTTTCGCCCACGGCCTTGATGATCGCGGCGGCCTTGGCCTGCATATCCCGATTCAA
CGGCCCCAGGGCGTCCAGAACGGGCTTCAGGCGCTCCCGAAGGTCTCGGGCCGTCTCTTGGGCTTGATCG
GCCTTCTTGCGCATCTCACGCGCTCCTGCGGCGGCCTGTAGGGCAGGCTCATACCCCTGCCGAACCGCTT
TTGTCAGCCGGTCGGCCACGGCTTCCGGCGTCTCAACGCGCTTTGAGATTCCCAGCTTTTCGGCCAATCC
CTGCGGTGCATAGGCGCGTGGCTCGACCGCTTGCGGGCTGATGGTGACGTGGCCCACTGGTGGCCGCTCC
AGGGCCTCGTAGAACGCCTGAATGCGCGTGTGACGTGCCTTGCTGCCCTCGATGCCCCGTTGCAGCCCTA
GATCGGCCACAGCGGCCGCAAACGTGGTCTGGTCGCGGGTCATCTGCGCTTTGTTGCCGATGAACTCCTT
GGCCGACAGCCTGCCGTCCTGCGTCAGCGGCACCACGAACGCGGTCATGTGCGGGCTGGTTTCGTCACGG
TGGATGCTGGCCGTCACGATGCGATCCGCCCCGTACTTGTCCGCCAGCCACTTGTGCGCCTTCTCGAAGA
ACGCCGCCTGCTGTTCTTGGCTGGCCGACTTCCACCATTCCGGGCTGGCCGTCATGACGTACTCGACCGC
CAACACAGCGTCCTTGCGCCGCTTCTCTGGCAGCAACTCGCGCAGTCGGCCCATCGCTTCATCGGTGCTG
CTGGCCGCCCAGTGCTCGTTCTCTGGCGTCCTGCTGGCGTCAGCGTTGGGCGTCTCGCGCTCGCGGTAGG
CGTGCTTGAGACTGGCCGCCACGTTGCCCATTTTCGCCAGCTTCTTGCATCGCATGATCGCGTATGCCGC
CATGCCTGCCCCTCCCTTTTGGTGTCCAACCGGCTCGACGGGGGCAGCGCAAGGCGGTGCCTCCGGCGGG
CCACTCAATGCTTGAGTATACTCACTAGACTTTGCTTCGCAAAGTCGTGACCGCCTACGGCGGCTGCGGC
GCCCTACGGGCTTGCTCTCCGGGCTTCGCCCTGCGCGGTCGCTGCGCTCCCTTGCCAGCCCGTGGATATG
TGGACGATGGCCGCGAGCGGCCACCGGCTGGCTCGCTTCGCTCGGCCCGTGGACAACCCTGCTGGACAAG
CTGATGGACAGGCTGCGCCTGCCCACGAGCTTGACCACAGGGATTGCCCACCGGCTACCCAGCCTTCGAC
CACATACCCACCGGCTCCAACTGCGCGGCCTGCGGCCTTGCCCCATCAATTTTTTTAATTTTCTCTGGGG
AAAAGCCTCCGGCCTGCGGCCTGCGCGCTTCGCTTGCCGGTTGGACACCAAGTGGAAGGCGGGTCAAGGC
TCGCGCAGCGACCGCGCAGCGGCTTGGCCTTGACGCGCCTGGAACGACCCAAGCCTATGCGAGTGGGGGC
AGTCGAAGGGCGAAGCCCGCCCGCCTGCCCCCCGAGCCTCACGGCGGCGAGTGCGGGGGTTCCAAGGGGG
CAGCGCCACCTTGGGCAAGGCCGAAGGCCGCGCAGTCGATCAACAAGCCCCGGAGGGGCCACTTTTTGCC
GGAGGGGGAGCCGCGCCGAAGGCGTGGGGGAACCCCGCAGGGGTGCCCTTCTTTGGGCACCAAAGAACTA
GATATAGGGCGAAATGCGAAAGACTTAAAAATCAACAACTTAAAAAAGGGGGGTACGCAACAGCTCATTG
CGGCACCCCCCGCAATAGCTCATTGCGTAGGTTAAAGAAAATCTGTAATTGACTGCCACTTTTACGCAAC
GCATAATTGTTGTCGCGCTGCCGAAAAGTTGCAGCTGATTGCGCATGGTGCCGCAACCGTGCGGCACCCC
TACCGCATGGAGATAAGCATGGCCACGCAGTCCAGAGAAATCGGCATTCAAGCCAAGAACAAGCCCGGTC
ACTGGGTGCAAACGGAACGCAAAGCGCATGAGGCGTGGGCCGGGCTTATTGCGAGGAAACCCACGGCGGC
AATGCTGCTGCATCACCTCGTGGCGCAGATGGGCCACCAGAACGCCGTGGTGGTCAGCCAGAAGACACTT
TCCAAGCTCATCGGACGTTCTTTGCGGACGGTCCAATACGCAGTCAAGGACTTGGTGGCCGAGCGCTGGA
TCTCCGTCGTGAAGCTCAACGGCCCCGGCACCGTGTCGGCCTACGTGGTCAATGACCGCGTGGCGTGGGG
CCAGCCCCGCGACCAGTTGCGCCTGTCGGTGTTCAGTGCCGCCGTGGTGGTTGATCACGACGACCAGGAC
GAATCGCTGTTGGGGCATGGCGACCTGCGCCGCATCCCGACCCTGTATCCGGGCGAGCAGCAACTACCGA
CCGGCCCCGGCGAGGAGCCGCCCAGCCAGCCCGGCATTCCGGGCATGGAACCAGACCTGCCAGCCTTGAC
CGAAACGGAGGAATGGGAACGGCGCGGGCAGCGGCGCCTGCCGATGCCCGATGAGCCGTGTTTTCTGGAC
GATGGCGAGCCGTTGGAGCCGCCGACACGGGTCACGCTGCCGCGCCGGTAGCACTTGGGTTGCGCAGCAA
CCCGTAAGTGCGCTGTTCCAGACTATCGGCTGTAGCCGCCTCGCCGCCCTATACCTTGTCTGCCTCCCCG
CGTTGCGTCGCGGTGCATGGAGCCGGGCCACCTCGACCTGAATGGAAGCCGGCGGCACCTCGCTAACGGA
TTCACCGTTTTTATCAGGCTCTGGGAGGCAGAATAAATGATCATATCGTCAATTATTACCTCCACGGGGA
GAGCCTGAGCAAACTGGCCTCAGGCATTTGAGAAGCACACGGTCACACTGCTTCCGGTAGTCAATAAACC
GGTAAACCAGCAATAGACATAAGCGGCTATTTAACGACCCTGCCCTGAACCGACGACCGGGTCGAATTTG
CTTTCGAATTTCTGCCATTCATCCGCTTATTATCACTTATTCAGGCGTAGCACCAGGCGTTTAAGTCGAC
CAATAACCTACGGGGTCTGACGCTCAGTGGAACGAAATCGATGCGAAGAAGTTGTCCATATTGGCCACGT
TTCCTATCGTTTCCACGATCAGCGATCGGCTCGTTGCCCTGCGCCGCTCCAAAGCCCGCGACGCAGCGCC
GGCAGGCAGAGCAAGTAGAGGGCAGCGCCTGCAATCCATGCCCACCCGTTCCACGTTGTTATAGAAGCCG
CATAGATCGCCGTGAAGAGGAGGGGTCCGACGATCGAGGTCAGGCTGGTGAGCGCCGCCAGTGAGCCTTG
CAGCTGCCCCTGACGTTCCTCATCCACCTGCCTGGACAACATTGCTTGCAGCGCCGGCATTCCGATGCCA
CCCGAAGCAAGCAGGACCATGATCGGGAACGCCATCCATCCCCGTGTCGCGAAGGCAAGCAGGATGTAGC
CTGTGCCGTCGGCAATCATTCCGAGCATGAGTGCCCGCCTTTCGCCGAGCCGGGCGGCTACAGGGCCGGT
GATCATTGCCTGGGCGAGTGAATGCAGAATGCCAAATGCGGCAAGCGAAATGCCGATCGTGGTCGCGTCC
CAGTGAAAGCGATCCTCGCCGAAAATGACCCAAAGCGCGGCCGGCACCTGTCCGACAAGTTGCATGATGA
AGAAGACCGCCATCAGGGCGGCGACGACGGTCATGCCCCGGGCCCACCGGAACGAAGCGAGCGGGTTGAG
AGCCTCCCGGCGTAACGGCCGGCGTTCGCCTTTGTGCGACTCCGGCAAAAGGAAACAGCCCGTCAGGAAA
TTGAGGCCGTTCAAGGCTGCCGCGGCGAAGAACGGAGCGTGGGGGGAGAAACCGCCCATCAGCCCACCGA
GCACAGGTCCCGCGACCATCCCGAACCCGAAACAGGCGCTCATGAAGCCGAAGTGCCGCGCGCGCTCATC
GCCATCAGTGATATCGGCAATATAAGCGCCGGCTACCGCCCCAGTCGCCCCGGTGATGCCGGCCACGATC
CGCCCGATATAGAGAACCCAAAGGAAAGGCGCTGTCGCCATGATGGCGTAGTCGACAGTGGCGCCGGCCA
GCGAGACGAGCAAGATTGGCCGCCGCCCGAAACGATCCGACAGCGCGCCCAGCACAGGTGCGCAGGCAAA
TTGCACCAACGCATACAGCGCCAGCAGAATGCCATAGTGGGCGGTGACGTCGTTCGAGTGAACCAGATCG
CGCAGGAGGCCCGGCAGCACCGGCATAATCAGGCCGATGCCGACAGCGTCGAGCGCGACAGTGCTCAGAA
TTACGATCAGGGGTATGTTGGGTTTCACGTCTGGCCTCCGGACCAGCCTCCGCTGGTCCGATTGAACGCG
CGGATTCTTTATCACTGATAAGTTGGTGGACATATTATGTTTATCAGTGATAAAGTGTCAAGCATGACAA
AGTTGCAGCCGAATACAGTGATCCGTGCCGCCCTGGACCTGTTGAACGAGGTCGGCGTAGACGGTCTGAC
GACACGCAAACTGGCGGAACGGTTGGGGGTTCAGCAGCCGGCGCTTTACTGGCACTTCAGGAACAAGCGG
GCGCTGCTCGACGCACTGGCCGAAGCCATGCTGGCGGAGAATCATACGCATTCGGTGCCGAGAGCCGACG
ACGACTGGCGCTCATTTCTGATCGGGAATGCCCGCAGCTTCAGGCAGGCGCTGCTCGCCTACCGCGATGG
CGCGCGCATCCATGCCGGCACGCGACCGGGCGCACCGCAGATGGAAACGGCCGACGCGCAGCTTCGCTTC
CTCTGCGAGGCGGGTTTTTCGGCCGGGGACGCCGTCAATGCGCTGATGACAATCAGCTACTTCACTGTTG
GGGCCGTGCTTGAGGAGCAGGCCGGCGACAGCGATGCCGGCGAGCGCGGCGGCACCGTTGAACAGGCTCC
GCTCTCGCCGCTGTTGCGGGCCGCGATAGACGCCTTCGACGAAGCCGGTCCGGACGCAGCGTTCGAGCAG
GGACTCGCGGTGATTGTCGATGGATTGGCGAAAAGGAGGCTCGTTGTCAGGAACGTTGAAGGACCGAGAA
AGGGTGACGATTGATCAGGACCGCTGCCGGAGCGCAACCCACTCACTACAGCAGAGCCATCGATCGATCT
GCACTTGAACGTGTGGCCTAAGCGATATCTTAGGATCTCCCATCGGTGATGTCGGCGATATAGGCGCCAG
CAACCGCACCTGTGGCGCCGGTGATGCCGGCCACGATGCGTCCGGCGTAGAGGATCTGCTCATGTTTGAC
AGCTTACTCGAGTATGCTAGCGATGAGCTCGCACGAACCCAGTTGACATAAGCCTGTTCGGTTCGTAAAC
TGTAATGCAAGTAGCGTATGCGCTCACGCAACTGGTCCAGAACCTTGACCGAACGCAGCGGTGGTAACGG
CGCAGTGGCGGTTTTCATGGCTTGTTATGACTGTTTTTTTGTACAGTCTATGCCTCGGGCATCCAAGCAG
CAAGCGCGTTACGCCGTGGGTCGATGTTTGATGTTATGGAGCAGCAACGATGTTACGCAGCAGGGCAGTC
GCCCTAAAACAAAGTTAGGCAGCCGTTGTGCTGGTGCTTTCTGATAGTTGTTGTGGGGTAGGCAGTCAGA
GCTCGATTTGCTTGTCGCCATAATAGATTCACAAGAAGGATTCGGAATTCTACAT
